Addgene plasmid #155102: LCV2_mClover3_PSMD1_sgRNA_1
Purpose: lentiviral plasmid expressing mClover3, Cas9 and a gRNA targeting PSMD1 (core essential gene)
Depositing lab: Jason Moffat. Depositing organization: University of Toronto. Publication: Systematic mapping of genetic interactions for de novo fatty acid synthesis identifies C12orf49 as a regulator of lipid metabolism. Aregger M, Lawson KA, Billmann M, Costanzo M, Tong AHY, Chan K, Rahman M, Brown KR, Ross C, Usaj M, Nedyalkova L, Sizova O, Habsid A, Pawling J, Lin ZY, Abdouni H, Wong CJ, Weiss A, Mero P, Dennis JW, Gingras AC, Myers CL, Andrews BJ, Boone C, Moffat J. Nat Metab. 2020 Jun;2(6):499-513. doi: 10.1038/s42255-020-0211-z. Epub 2020 Jun 1. PubMed 32694731.
Backbone
  Vector backbone: LCV2_mClover3
  Backbone size w/o insert (bp): 14753
  Vector type: Mammalian Expression, Lentiviral, CRISPR
  Selectable markers: Puromycin
Growth in bacteria
  Bacterial resistance: Ampicillin, 100 μg/mL
  Growth temperature: 30°C
  Growth strain: NEB Stable
  Copy number: High Copy
Gene/Insert
  Gene/Insert name: PSMD1_sgRNA_1
  gRNA/shRNA sequence: TGTGCGCTACGGAGCTGCAA
  Species: H. sapiens (human)
  Insert size (bp): 20
  Promoter: U6 promoter
  Cloning method: Restriction Enzyme; 5′ cloning site BsmBI/Esp3I (destroyed during cloning); 3′ cloning site BsmBI/Esp3I (destroyed during cloning)
  Sequencing primers: 5′ ACTATCATATGCTTACCGTAAC
Terms and licenses: Academic/Nonprofit Terms; Industry Terms: Not Available to Industry
How to cite: LCV2_mClover3_PSMD1_sgRNA_1 was a gift from Jason Moffat (Addgene plasmid # 155102 ; http://n2t.net/addgene:155102 ; RRID:Addgene_155102)
