[The description below was written by a language model from this plasmid's Addgene catalogue record and pLannotate feature annotations shown in this document.]
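Description:
LCV2_mClover3_PSMD1_sgRNA_1 is an all-in-one lentiviral CRISPR plasmid built on the LCV2_mClover3 backbone, designed to deliver Cas9, a green fluorescent marker and a single guide RNA against human PSMD1 into mammalian cells. It is propagated in E. coli through a high-copy ColE1/pUC-type origin with ampicillin resistance. The backbone also carries an f1 origin and an SV40/EM7-driven bleomycin/Zeocin resistance cassette that lies outside the viral genome. The lentiviral portion has a CMV enhancer/promoter fused to a truncated HIV-1 5' LTR, which drives genomic RNA production in packaging cells. This is followed by the Ψ packaging signal, RRE, cPPT/CTS, a WPRE and a self-inactivating ΔU3 3' LTR, an arrangement typical of third-generation transfer vectors.

Between the LTRs, a human U6 (Pol III) promoter drives the 20-nt PSMD1 spacer, cloned through BsmBI/Esp3I sites that were destroyed in the process, fused to the S. pyogenes gRNA scaffold. Downstream, an EF-1α core promoter drives S. pyogenes Cas9, followed on the same strand by mClover3 and puromycin N-acetyltransferase. The layout suggests a single polycistronic transcript, although the feature table does not annotate the linking elements between these coding regions. Transduced cells can therefore be both selected with puromycin and tracked by green fluorescence.

PSMD1 is described in the record as a core essential gene, so the construct likely serves as a positive control for Cas9 editing and fitness loss, for example in fluorescence-based competition assays, though the record does not state a specific application. The sequenced record is 13,724 nt, shorter than the 14,753 bp listed for the backbone without insert. This may reflect replacement of a stuffer fragment during guide cloning, but the record does not confirm that.
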