Features (pLannotate 1.2.2; 34 found; start..end, strand, type, name):
     31..83      -  misc_feature   bom (fragment): basis of mobility region from pBR322
    238..617     +  enhancer       CMV enhancer: human cytomegalovirus immediate early enhancer
    618..817     +  promoter       CMV promoter: human cytomegalovirus (CMV) immediate early promoter
    835..1015    +  LTR            5' LTR (truncated): truncated 5' long terminal repeat (LTR) from HIV-1
   1062..1187    +  misc_feature   HIV-1 Ψ: packaging signal of human immunodeficiency virus type 1
   1171..1534    +  CDS            HIV-1 gag (fragment): gag protein from human immunodeficiency virus 1; gag
   1680..1913    +  misc_feature   RRE: The Rev response element (RRE) of HIV-1 allows for Rev-dependent mRNA export from the nucleus to the cytoplasm.
   2290..2390    +  CDS            Rev (fragment): human immunodeficiency virus 1 (HIV-1) Rev protein; rev; enhances nuclear export of unspliced and incompletely spliced viral mRNAs
   2440..2557    +  misc_feature   cPPT/CTS: central polypurine tract and central termination sequence of HIV-1
   2608..2848    +  promoter       U6 promoter: RNA polymerase III promoter for human U6 snRNA
   2878..2953    +  misc_RNA       gRNA scaffold: guide RNA scaffold for the Streptococcus pyogenes CRISPR/Cas9 system
   2971..2989    +  CDS            small t antigen (fragment): SV40 (simian virus 40) small t antigen
   3015..3226    +  promoter       EF-1α core promoter: core promoter for human elongation factor EF-1α
   3251..7354    +  CDS            Cas9: Cas9 (Csn1) endonuclease from the Streptococcus pyogenes Type II CRISPR/Cas system generates RNA-guided double strand breaks in DNA
   7496..8209    +  CDS            mClover3: mClover3 is a basic (constitutively fluorescent) green/yellow fluorescent protein published in 2016, derived from Aequorea victoria. It is reported to be a rapidly-maturing monomer with high acid sensitivity.
   8275..8872    +  CDS            PuroR (fragment): puromycin N-acetyltransferase; pac from Streptomyces; confers resistance to puromycin
   8888..9476    +  misc_feature   WPRE: woodchuck hepatitis virus posttranscriptional regulatory element
   9527..9546    +  misc_feature   cPPT/CTS (fragment): central polypurine tract and central termination sequence of HIV-1
   9548..9781    +  LTR            3' LTR (ΔU3): self-inactivating 3' long terminal repeat (LTR) from HIV-1
   9813..10037   +  polyA_signal   bGH poly(A) signal: bovine growth hormone polyadenylation signal
  10041..10062   +  promoter       SV40 promoter (fragment): SV40 enhancer and early promoter
  10083..10511   +  rep_origin     f1 ori (sequence partly withheld): f1 bacteriophage origin of replication; arrow indicates direction of (+) strand synthesis
  10564..10774   +  promoter       SV40 promoter: SV40 early promoter
  10830..10877   +  promoter       EM7 promoter: synthetic bacterial promoter&nbsp
  10896..11270   +  CDS            BleoR: antibiotic-binding protein; Sh ble from Streptoalloteichus hindustanus; confers resistance to bleomycin, phleomycin, and Zeocin™
  11280..11405   +  CDS            ble (fragment): BLE_KLEPN - Experimental evidence at protein level: Swiss-Prot protein existence level 1. Binding protein with a strong affinity to the bleomycin family of antibiotics. Binds to CL990; an antimitotic-antibiotic compound. From Klebsiella pneumoniae.
  11400..11521   +  polyA_signal   SV40 poly(A) signal: SV40 polyadenylation signal
  11592..11614   -  protein_bind   lac operator (fragment): The lac repressor binds to the lac operator to inhibit transcription in E. coli. This inhibition can be relieved by adding lactose or isopropyl-β-D-thiogalactopyranoside (IPTG). lac repressor encoded by lacI
  11618..11648   -  promoter       lac promoter: promoter for the E. coli lac operon
  11663..11684   -  protein_bind   CAP binding site: CAP binding activates transcription in the presence of cAMP. E. coli catabolite activator protein
  11697..11789   -  CDS            lacI (fragment): lac repressor; lacI; The lac repressor binds to the lac operator to inhibit transcription in E. coli. This inhibition can be relieved by adding lactose or isopropyl-β-D-thiogalactopyranoside (IPTG).
  11972..12560   -  rep_origin     ori: high-copy-number ColE1/pMB1/pBR322/pUC origin of replication
  12731..13591   -  CDS            AmpR: β-lactamase; bla; confers resistance to ampicillin, carbenicillin, and related antibiotics
  13592..13696   -  promoter       AmpR promoter: bla
>Addgene plasmid #155102 | LCV2_mClover3_PSMD1_sgRNA_1 | addgene full sequence | sequence record 308050 | Addgene NGS Result
GTCGACGGATCGGGAGATCTCCCGATCCCCTATGGTGCACTCTCAGTACAATCTGCTCTGATGCCGCATA
GTTAAGCCAGTATCTGCTCCCTGCTTGTGTGTTGGAGGTCGCTGAGTAGTGCGCGAGCAAAATTTAAGCT
ACAACAAGGCAAGGCTTGACCGACAATTGCATGAAGAATCTGCTTAGGGTTAGGCGTTTTGCGCTGCTTC
GCGATGTACGGGCCAGATATACGCGTTGACATTGATTATTGACTAGTTATTAATAGTAATCAATTACGGG
GTCATTAGTTCATAGCCCATATATGGAGTTCCGCGTTACATAACTTACGGTAAATGGCCCGCCTGGCTGA
CCGCCCAACGACCCCCGCCCATTGACGTCAATAATGACGTATGTTCCCATAGTAACGCCAATAGGGACTT
TCCATTGACGTCAATGGGTGGAGTATTTACGGTAAACTGCCCACTTGGCAGTACATCAAGTGTATCATAT
GCCAAGTACGCCCCCTATTGACGTCAATGACGGTAAATGGCCCGCCTGGCATTATGCCCAGTACATGACC
TTATGGGACTTTCCTACTTGGCAGTACATCTACGTATTAGTCATCGCTATTACCATGGTGATGCGGTTTT
GGCAGTACATCAATGGGCGTGGATAGCGGTTTGACTCACGGGGATTTCCAAGTCTCCACCCCATTGACGT
CAATGGGAGTTTGTTTTGGCACCAAAATCAACGGGACTTTCCAAAATGTCGTAACAACTCCGCCCCATTG
ACGCAAATGGGCGGTAGGCGTGTACGGTGGGAGGTCTATATAAGCAGCGCGTTTTGCCTGTACTGGGTCT
CTCTGGTTAGACCAGATCTGAGCCTGGGAGCTCTCTGGCTAACTAGGGAACCCACTGCTTAAGCCTCAAT
AAAGCTTGCCTTGAGTGCTTCAAGTAGTGTGTGCCCGTCTGTTGTGTGACTCTGGTAACTAGAGATCCCT
CAGACCCTTTTAGTCAGTGTGGAAAATCTCTAGCAGTGGCGCCCGAACAGGGACTTGAAAGCGAAAGGGA
AACCAGAGGAGCTCTCTCGACGCAGGACTCGGCTTGCTGAAGCGCGCACGGCAAGAGGCGAGGGGCGGCG
ACTGGTGAGTACGCCAAAAATTTTGACTAGCGGAGGCTAGAAGGAGAGAGATGGGTGCGAGAGCGTCAGT
ATTAAGCGGGGGAGAATTAGATCGCGATGGGAAAAAATTCGGTTAAGGCCAGGGGGAAAGAAAAAATATA
AATTAAAACATATAGTATGGGCAAGCAGGGAGCTAGAACGATTCGCAGTTAATCCTGGCCTGTTAGAAAC
ATCAGAAGGCTGTAGACAAATACTGGGACAGCTACAACCATCCCTTCAGACAGGATCAGAAGAACTTAGA
TCATTATATAATACAGTAGCAACCCTCTATTGTGTGCATCAAAGGATAGAGATAAAAGACACCAAGGAAG
CTTTAGACAAGATAGAGGAAGAGCAAAACAAAAGTAAGACCACCGCACAGCAAGCGGCCGCTGATCTTCA
GACCTGGAGGAGGAGATATGAGGGACAATTGGAGAAGTGAATTATATAAATATAAAGTAGTAAAAATTGA
ACCATTAGGAGTAGCACCCACCAAGGCAAAGAGAAGAGTGGTGCAGAGAGAAAAAAGAGCAGTGGGAATA
GGAGCTTTGTTCCTTGGGTTCTTGGGAGCAGCAGGAAGCACTATGGGCGCAGCGTCAATGACGCTGACGG
TACAGGCCAGACAATTATTGTCTGGTATAGTGCAGCAGCAGAACAATTTGCTGAGGGCTATTGAGGCGCA
ACAGCATCTGTTGCAACTCACAGTCTGGGGCATCAAGCAGCTCCAGGCAAGAATCCTGGCTGTGGAAAGA
TACCTAAAGGATCAACAGCTCCTGGGGATTTGGGGTTGCTCTGGAAAACTCATTTGCACCACTGCTGTGC
CTTGGAATGCTAGTTGGAGTAATAAATCTCTGGAACAGATTTGGAATCACACGACCTGGATGGAGTGGGA
CAGAGAAATTAACAATTACACAAGCTTAATACACTCCTTAATTGAAGAATCGCAAAACCAGCAAGAAAAG
AATGAACAAGAATTATTGGAATTAGATAAATGGGCAAGTTTGTGGAATTGGTTTAACATAACAAATTGGC
TGTGGTATATAAAATTATTCATAATGATAGTAGGAGGCTTGGTAGGTTTAAGAATAGTTTTTGCTGTACT
TTCTATAGTGAATAGAGTTAGGCAGGGATATTCACCATTATCGTTTCAGACCCACCTCCCAACCCCGAGG
GGACCCGACAGGCCCGAAGGAATAGAAGAAGAAGGTGGAGAGAGAGACAGAGACAGATCCATTCGATTAG
TGAACGGATCGGCACTGCGTGCGCCAATTCTGCAGACAAATGGCAGTATTCATCCACAATTTTAAAAGAA
AAGGGGGGATTGGGGGGTACAGTGCAGGGGAAAGAATAGTAGACATAATAGCAACAGACATACAAACTAA
AGAATTACAAAAACAAATTACAAAAATTCAAAATTTTCGGGTTTATTACAGGGACAGCAGAGATCCAGTT
TGGTTAATTAAGGTACCGAGGGCCTATTTCCCATGATTCCTTCATATTTGCATATACGATACAAGGCTGT
TAGAGAGATAATTAGAATTAATTTGACTGTAAACACAAAGATATTAGTACAAAATACGTGACGTAGAAAG
TAATAATTTCTTGGGTAGTTTGCAGTTTTAAAATTATGTTTTAAAATGGACTATCATATGCTTACCGTAA
CTTGAAAGTATTTCGATTTCTTGGCTTTATATATCTTGTGGAAAGGACGAAACACCGTGTGCGCTACGGA
GCTGCAAGTTTTAGAGCTAGAAATAGCAAGTTAAAATAAGGCTAGTCCGTTATCAACTTGAAAAAGTGGC
ACCGAGTCGGTGCTTTTTTGAATTCGCTAGCTAGGTCTTGAAAGGAGTGGGAATTGGCTCCGGTGCCCGT
CAGTGGGCAGAGCGCACATCGCCCACAGTCCCCGAGAAGTTGGGGGGAGGGGTCGGCAATTGATCCGGTG
CCTAGAGAAGGTGGCGCGGGGTAAACTGGGAAAGTGATGTCGTGTACTGGCTCCGCCTTTTTCCCGAGGG
TGGGGGAGAACCGTATATAAGTGCAGTAGTCGCCGTGAACGTTCTTTTTCGCAACGGGTTTGCCGCCAGA
ACACAGGACCGGTTCTAGAGCGCTGCCACCATGGACAAGAAGTACAGCATCGGCCTGGACATCGGCACCA
ACTCTGTGGGCTGGGCCGTGATCACCGACGAGTACAAGGTGCCCAGCAAGAAATTCAAGGTGCTGGGCAA
CACCGACCGGCACAGCATCAAGAAGAACCTGATCGGAGCCCTGCTGTTCGACAGCGGCGAAACAGCCGAG
GCCACCCGGCTGAAGAGAACCGCCAGAAGAAGATACACCAGACGGAAGAACCGGATCTGCTATCTGCAAG
AGATCTTCAGCAACGAGATGGCCAAGGTGGACGACAGCTTCTTCCACAGACTGGAAGAGTCCTTCCTGGT
GGAAGAGGATAAGAAGCACGAGCGGCACCCCATCTTCGGCAACATCGTGGACGAGGTGGCCTACCACGAG
AAGTACCCCACCATCTACCACCTGAGAAAGAAACTGGTGGACAGCACCGACAAGGCCGACCTGCGGCTGA
TCTATCTGGCCCTGGCCCACATGATCAAGTTCCGGGGCCACTTCCTGATCGAGGGCGACCTGAACCCCGA
CAACAGCGACGTGGACAAGCTGTTCATCCAGCTGGTGCAGACCTACAACCAGCTGTTCGAGGAAAACCCC
ATCAACGCCAGCGGCGTGGACGCCAAGGCCATCCTGTCTGCCAGACTGAGCAAGAGCAGACGGCTGGAAA
ATCTGATCGCCCAGCTGCCCGGCGAGAAGAAGAATGGCCTGTTCGGAAACCTGATTGCCCTGAGCCTGGG
CCTGACCCCCAACTTCAAGAGCAACTTCGACCTGGCCGAGGATGCCAAACTGCAGCTGAGCAAGGACACC
TACGACGACGACCTGGACAACCTGCTGGCCCAGATCGGCGACCAGTACGCCGACCTGTTTCTGGCCGCCA
AGAACCTGTCCGACGCCATCCTGCTGAGCGACATCCTGAGAGTGAACACCGAGATCACCAAGGCCCCCCT
GAGCGCCTCTATGATCAAGAGATACGACGAGCACCACCAGGACCTGACCCTGCTGAAAGCTCTCGTGCGG
CAGCAGCTGCCTGAGAAGTACAAAGAGATTTTCTTCGACCAGAGCAAGAACGGCTACGCCGGCTACATTG
ACGGCGGAGCCAGCCAGGAAGAGTTCTACAAGTTCATCAAGCCCATCCTGGAAAAGATGGACGGCACCGA
GGAACTGCTCGTGAAGCTGAACAGAGAGGACCTGCTGCGGAAGCAGCGGACCTTCGACAACGGCAGCATC
CCCCACCAGATCCACCTGGGAGAGCTGCACGCCATTCTGCGGCGGCAGGAAGATTTTTACCCATTCCTGA
AGGACAACCGGGAAAAGATCGAGAAGATCCTGACCTTCCGCATCCCCTACTACGTGGGCCCTCTGGCCAG
GGGAAACAGCAGATTCGCCTGGATGACCAGAAAGAGCGAGGAAACCATCACCCCCTGGAACTTCGAGGAA
GTGGTGGACAAGGGCGCTTCCGCCCAGAGCTTCATCGAGCGGATGACCAACTTCGATAAGAACCTGCCCA
ACGAGAAGGTGCTGCCCAAGCACAGCCTGCTGTACGAGTACTTCACCGTGTATAACGAGCTGACCAAAGT
GAAATACGTGACCGAGGGAATGAGAAAGCCCGCCTTCCTGAGCGGCGAGCAGAAAAAGGCCATCGTGGAC
CTGCTGTTCAAGACCAACCGGAAAGTGACCGTGAAGCAGCTGAAAGAGGACTACTTCAAGAAAATCGAGT
GCTTCGACTCCGTGGAAATCTCCGGCGTGGAAGATCGGTTCAACGCCTCCCTGGGCACATACCACGATCT
GCTGAAAATTATCAAGGACAAGGACTTCCTGGACAATGAGGAAAACGAGGACATTCTGGAAGATATCGTG
CTGACCCTGACACTGTTTGAGGACAGAGAGATGATCGAGGAACGGCTGAAAACCTATGCCCACCTGTTCG
ACGACAAAGTGATGAAGCAGCTGAAGCGGCGGAGATACACCGGCTGGGGCAGGCTGAGCCGGAAGCTGAT
CAACGGCATCCGGGACAAGCAGTCCGGCAAGACAATCCTGGATTTCCTGAAGTCCGACGGCTTCGCCAAC
AGAAACTTCATGCAGCTGATCCACGACGACAGCCTGACCTTTAAAGAGGACATCCAGAAAGCCCAGGTGT
CCGGCCAGGGCGATAGCCTGCACGAGCACATTGCCAATCTGGCCGGCAGCCCCGCCATTAAGAAGGGCAT
CCTGCAGACAGTGAAGGTGGTGGACGAGCTCGTGAAAGTGATGGGCCGGCACAAGCCCGAGAACATCGTG
ATCGAAATGGCCAGAGAGAACCAGACCACCCAGAAGGGACAGAAGAACAGCCGCGAGAGAATGAAGCGGA
TCGAAGAGGGCATCAAAGAGCTGGGCAGCCAGATCCTGAAAGAACACCCCGTGGAAAACACCCAGCTGCA
GAACGAGAAGCTGTACCTGTACTACCTGCAGAATGGGCGGGATATGTACGTGGACCAGGAACTGGACATC
AACCGGCTGTCCGACTACGATGTGGACCATATCGTGCCTCAGAGCTTTCTGAAGGACGACTCCATCGACA
ACAAGGTGCTGACCAGAAGCGACAAGAACCGGGGCAAGAGCGACAACGTGCCCTCCGAAGAGGTCGTGAA
GAAGATGAAGAACTACTGGCGGCAGCTGCTGAACGCCAAGCTGATTACCCAGAGAAAGTTCGACAATCTG
ACCAAGGCCGAGAGAGGCGGCCTGAGCGAACTGGATAAGGCCGGCTTCATCAAGAGACAGCTGGTGGAAA
CCCGGCAGATCACAAAGCACGTGGCACAGATCCTGGACTCCCGGATGAACACTAAGTACGACGAGAATGA
CAAGCTGATCCGGGAAGTGAAAGTGATCACCCTGAAGTCCAAGCTGGTGTCCGATTTCCGGAAGGATTTC
CAGTTTTACAAAGTGCGCGAGATCAACAACTACCACCACGCCCACGACGCCTACCTGAACGCCGTCGTGG
GAACCGCCCTGATCAAAAAGTACCCTAAGCTGGAAAGCGAGTTCGTGTACGGCGACTACAAGGTGTACGA
CGTGCGGAAGATGATCGCCAAGAGCGAGCAGGAAATCGGCAAGGCTACCGCCAAGTACTTCTTCTACAGC
AACATCATGAACTTTTTCAAGACCGAGATTACCCTGGCCAACGGCGAGATCCGGAAGCGGCCTCTGATCG
AGACAAACGGCGAAACCGGGGAGATCGTGTGGGATAAGGGCCGGGATTTTGCCACCGTGCGGAAAGTGCT
GAGCATGCCCCAAGTGAATATCGTGAAAAAGACCGAGGTGCAGACAGGCGGCTTCAGCAAAGAGTCTATC
CTGCCCAAGAGGAACAGCGATAAGCTGATCGCCAGAAAGAAGGACTGGGACCCTAAGAAGTACGGCGGCT
TCGACAGCCCCACCGTGGCCTATTCTGTGCTGGTGGTGGCCAAAGTGGAAAAGGGCAAGTCCAAGAAACT
GAAGAGTGTGAAAGAGCTGCTGGGGATCACCATCATGGAAAGAAGCAGCTTCGAGAAGAATCCCATCGAC
TTTCTGGAAGCCAAGGGCTACAAAGAAGTGAAAAAGGACCTGATCATCAAGCTGCCTAAGTACTCCCTGT
TCGAGCTGGAAAACGGCCGGAAGAGAATGCTGGCCTCTGCCGGCGAACTGCAGAAGGGAAACGAACTGGC
CCTGCCCTCCAAATATGTGAACTTCCTGTACCTGGCCAGCCACTATGAGAAGCTGAAGGGCTCCCCCGAG
GATAATGAGCAGAAACAGCTGTTTGTGGAACAGCACAAGCACTACCTGGACGAGATCATCGAGCAGATCA
GCGAGTTCTCCAAGAGAGTGATCCTGGCCGACGCTAATCTGGACAAAGTGCTGTCCGCCTACAACAAGCA
CCGGGATAAGCCCATCAGAGAGCAGGCCGAGAATATCATCCACCTGTTTACCCTGACCAATCTGGGAGCC
CCTGCCGCCTTCAAGTACTTTGACACCACCATCGACCGGAAGAGGTACACCAGCACCAAAGAGGTGCTGG
ACGCCACCCTGATCCACCAGAGCATCACCGGCCTGTACGAGACACGGATCGACCTGTCTCAGCTGGGAGG
CGACAAGCGACCTGCCGCCACAAAGAAGGCTGGACAGGCTAAGAAGAAGAAAGATTACAAAGACGATGAC
GATAAGGGCAGTGGAGAGGGCAGAGGAAGTCTGCTAACATGCGGTGACGTCGAGGAGAATCCTGGCCCAC
TCGAGGTGAGCAAGGGCGAGGAGCTGTTCACCGGGGTGGTGCCCATCCTGGTCGAGCTGGACGGCGACGT
AAACGGCCACAAGTTCAGCGTCCGCGGCGAGGGCGAGGGCGATGCCACCAACGGCAAGCTGACCCTGAAG
TTCATCTGCACCACCGGCAAGCTGCCCGTGCCCTGGCCCACCCTCGTGACCACCTTCGGCTACGGCGTGG
CCTGCTTCAGCCGCTACCCCGACCACATGAAGCAGCACGACTTCTTCAAGTCCGCCATGCCCGAAGGCTA
CGTCCAGGAGCGCACCATCTCTTTCAAGGACGACGGTACCTACAAGACCCGCGCCGAGGTGAAGTTCGAG
GGCGACACCCTGGTGAACCGCATCGAGCTGAAGGGCATCGACTTCAAGGAGGACGGCAACATCCTGGGGC
ACAAGCTGGAGTACAACTTCAACAGCCACTACGTCTATATCACGGCCGACAAGCAGAAGAACTGCATCAA
GGCTAACTTCAAGATCCGCCACAACGTTGAGGACGGCAGCGTGCAGCTCGCCGACCACTACCAGCAGAAC
ACCCCCATCGGCGACGGCCCCGTGCTGCTGCCCGACAACCACTACCTGAGCCATCAGTCCAAGCTGAGCA
AAGACCCCAACGAGAAGCGCGATCACATGGTCCTGCTGGAGTTCGTGACCGCCGCCGGGATTACACATGG
CATGGACGAGCTGTACAAGGGATCCGGCGCAACAAACTTCTCTCTGCTGAAACAAGCCGGAGATGTCGAA
GAGAATCCTGGACCGACCGAGTACAAGCCCACGGTGCGCCTCGCCACCCGCGACGACGTCCCCAGGGCCG
TACGCACCCTCGCCGCCGCGTTCGCCGACTACCCCGCCACGCGCCACACCGTCGATCCGGACCGCCACAT
CGAGCGGGTCACCGAGCTGCAAGAACTCTTCCTCACGCGCGTCGGGCTCGACATCGGCAAGGTGTGGGTC
GCGGACGACGGCGCCGCGGTGGCGGTCTGGACCACGCCGGAGAGCGTCGAAGCGGGGGCGGTGTTCGCCG
AGATCGGCCCGCGCATGGCCGAGTTGAGCGGTTCCCGGCTGGCCGCGCAGCAACAGATGGAAGGCCTCCT
GGCGCCGCACCGGCCCAAGGAGCCCGCGTGGTTCCTGGCCACCGTCGGAGTCTCGCCCGACCACCAGGGC
AAGGGTCTGGGCAGCGCCGTCGTGCTCCCCGGAGTGGAGGCGGCCGAGCGCGCCGGGGTGCCCGCCTTCC
TGGAGACCTCCGCGCCCCGCAACCTCCCCTTCTACGAGCGGCTCGGCTTCACCGTCACCGCCGACGTCGA
GGTGCCCGAAGGACCGCGCACCTGGTGCATGACCCGCAAGCCCGGTGCCTGAACGCGTTAAGTCGACAAT
CAACCTCTGGATTACAAAATTTGTGAAAGATTGACTGGTATTCTTAACTATGTTGCTCCTTTTACGCTAT
GTGGATACGCTGCTTTAATGCCTTTGTATCATGCTATTGCTTCCCGTATGGCTTTCATTTTCTCCTCCTT
GTATAAATCCTGGTTGCTGTCTCTTTATGAGGAGTTGTGGCCCGTTGTCAGGCAACGTGGCGTGGTGTGC
ACTGTGTTTGCTGACGCAACCCCCACTGGTTGGGGCATTGCCACCACCTGTCAGCTCCTTTCCGGGACTT
TCGCTTTCCCCCTCCCTATTGCCACGGCGGAACTCATCGCCGCCTGCCTTGCCCGCTGCTGGACAGGGGC
TCGGCTGTTGGGCACTGACAATTCCGTGGTGTTGTCGGGGAAATCATCGTCCTTTCCTTGGCTGCTCGCC
TGTGTTGCCACCTGGATTCTGCGCGGGACGTCCTTCTGCTACGTCCCTTCGGCCCTCAATCCAGCGGACC
TTCCTTCCCGCGGCCTGCTGCCGGCTCTGCGGCCTCTTCCGCGTCTTCGCCTTCGCCCTCAGACGAGTCG
GATCTCCCTTTGGGCCGCCTCCCCGCGTCGACTTTAAGACCAATGACTTACAAGGCAGCTGTAGATCTTA
GCCACTTTTTAAAAGAAAAGGGGGGACTGGAAGGGCTAATTCACTCCCAACGAAGACAAGATCTGCTTTT
TGCTTGTACTGGGTCTCTCTGGTTAGACCAGATCTGAGCCTGGGAGCTCTCTGGCTAACTAGGGAACCCA
CTGCTTAAGCCTCAATAAAGCTTGCCTTGAGTGCTTCAAGTAGTGTGTGCCCGTCTGTTGTGTGACTCTG
GTAACTAGAGATCCCTCAGACCCTTTTAGTCAGTGTGGAAAATCTCTAGCAGGGCCCGTTTAAACCCGCT
GATCAGCCTCGACTGTGCCTTCTAGTTGCCAGCCATCTGTTGTTTGCCCCTCCCCCGTGCCTTCCTTGAC
CCTGGAAGGTGCCACTCCCACTGTCCTTTCCTAATAAAATGAGGAAATTGCATCGCATTGTCTGAGTAGG
TGTCATTCTATTCTGGGGGGTGGGGTGGGGCAGGACAGCAAGGGGGAGGATTGGGAAGACAATAGCAGGC
ATGCTGGGGATGCGGTGGGCTCTATGGCTTCTGAGGCGGAAAGAACCAGCTGGGGCTCTAGGGGGTATCC
CC
[124 nt withheld, positions 10083-10206]
C
[91 nt withheld, positions 10208-10298]
A
[49 nt withheld, positions 10300-10348]
CCTTTGACGTTGGAGTCCACGTTCTTT
[37 nt withheld, positions 10376-10412]
ACCCTATCTCGGTCTATTCTTTTGATTTATAAGGGATTTTGCCGATTTCGGCCTATTGGTTAAAAAATGA
GCTGATTTAACAAAAATTTAACGCGAATTAATTCTGTGGAATGTGTGTCAGTTAGGGTGTGGAAAGTCCC
CAGGCTCCCCAGCAGGCAGAAGTATGCAAAGCATGCATCTCAATTAGTCAGCAACCATAGTCCCGCCCCT
AACTCCGCCCATCCCGCCCCTAACTCCGCCCAGTTCCGCCCATTCTCCGCCCCATGGCTGACTAATTTTT
TTTATTTATGCAGAGGCCGAGGCCGCCTCTGCCTCTGAGCTATTCCAGAAGTAGTGAGGAGGCTTTTTTG
GAGGCCTAGGCTTTTGCAAAAAGCTCCCGGGAGCTTGTATATCCATTTTCGGATCTGATCAGCACGTGTT
GACAATTAATCATCGGCATAGTATATCGGCATAGTATAATACGACAAGGTGAGGAACTAAACCATGGCCA
AGTTGACCAGTGCCGTTCCGGTGCTCACCGCGCGCGACGTCGCCGGAGCGGTCGAGTTCTGGACCGACCG
GCTCGGGTTCTCCCGGGACTTCGTGGAGGACGACTTCGCCGGTGTGGTCCGGGACGACGTGACCCTGTTC
ATCAGCGCGGTCCAGGACCAGGTGGTGCCGGACAACACCCTGGCCTGGGTGTGGGTGCGCGGCCTGGACG
AGCTGTACGCCGAGTGGTCGGAGGTCGTGTCCACGAACTTCCGGGACGCCTCCGGGCCGGCCATGACCGA
GATCGGCGAGCAGCCGTGGGGGCGGGAGTTCGCCCTGCGCGACCCGGCCGGCAACTGCGTGCACTTCGTG
GCCGAGGAGCAGGACTGACACGTGCTACGAGATTTCGATTCCACCGCCGCCTTCTATGAAAGGTTGGGCT
TCGGAATCGTTTTCCGGGACGCCGGCTGGATGATCCTCCAGCGCGGGGATCTCATGCTGGAGTTCTTCGC
CCACCCCAACTTGTTTATTGCAGCTTATAATGGTTACAAATAAAGCAATAGCATCACAAATTTCACAAAT
AAAGCATTTTTTTCACTGCATTCTAGTTGTGGTTTGTCCAAACTCATCAATGTATCTTATCATGTCTGTA
TACCGTCGACCTCTAGCTAGAGCTTGGCGTAATCATGGTCATAGCTGTTTCCTGTGTGAAATTGTTATCC
GCTCACAATTCCACACAACATACGAGCCGGAAGCATAAAGTGTAAAGCCTGGGGTGCCTAATGAGTGAGC
TAACTCACATTAATTGCGTTGCGCTCACTGCCCGCTTTCCAGTCGGGAAACCTGTCGTGCCAGCTGCATT
AATGAATCGGCCAACGCGCGGGGAGAGGCGGTTTGCGTATTGGGCGCTCTTCCGCTTCCTCGCTCACTGA
CTCGCTGCGCTCGGTCGTTCGGCTGCGGCGAGCGGTATCAGCTCACTCAAAGGCGGTAATACGGTTATCC
ACAGAATCAGGGGATAACGCAGGAAAGAACATGTGAGCAAAAGGCCAGCAAAAGGCCAGGAACCGTAAAA
AGGCCGCGTTGCTGGCGTTTTTCCATAGGCTCCGCCCCCCTGACGAGCATCACAAAAATCGACGCTCAAG
TCAGAGGTGGCGAAACCCGACAGGACTATAAAGATACCAGGCGTTTCCCCCTGGAAGCTCCCTCGTGCGC
TCTCCTGTTCCGACCCTGCCGCTTACCGGATACCTGTCCGCCTTTCTCCCTTCGGGAAGCGTGGCGCTTT
CTCATAGCTCACGCTGTAGGTATCTCAGTTCGGTGTAGGTCGTTCGCTCCAAGCTGGGCTGTGTGCACGA
ACCCCCCGTTCAGCCCGACCGCTGCGCCTTATCCGGTAACTATCGTCTTGAGTCCAACCCGGTAAGACAC
GACTTATCGCCACTGGCAGCAGCCACTGGTAACAGGATTAGCAGAGCGAGGTATGTAGGCGGTGCTACAG
AGTTCTTGAAGTGGTGGCCTAACTACGGCTACACTAGAAGAACAGTATTTGGTATCTGCGCTCTGCTGAA
GCCAGTTACCTTCGGAAAAAGAGTTGGTAGCTCTTGATCCGGCAAACAAACCACCGCTGGTAGCGGTGGT
TTTTTTGTTTGCAAGCAGCAGATTACGCGCAGAAAAAAAGGATCTCAAGAAGATCCTTTGATCTTTTCTA
CGGGGTCTGACGCTCAGTGGAACGAAAACTCACGTTAAGGGATTTTGGTCATGAGATTATCAAAAAGGAT
CTTCACCTAGATCCTTTTAAATTAAAAATGAAGTTTTAAATCAATCTAAAGTATATATGAGTAAACTTGG
TCTGACAGTTACCAATGCTTAATCAGTGAGGCACCTATCTCAGCGATCTGTCTATTTCGTTCATCCATAG
TTGCCTGACTCCCCGTCGTGTAGATAACTACGATACGGGAGGGCTTACCATCTGGCCCCAGTGCTGCAAT
GATACCGCGAGACCCACGCTCACCGGCTCCAGATTTATCAGCAATAAACCAGCCAGCCGGAAGGGCCGAG
CGCAGAAGTGGTCCTGCAACTTTATCCGCCTCCATCCAGTCTATTAATTGTTGCCGGGAAGCTAGAGTAA
GTAGTTCGCCAGTTAATAGTTTGCGCAACGTTGTTGCCATTGCTACAGGCATCGTGGTGTCACGCTCGTC
GTTTGGTATGGCTTCATTCAGCTCCGGTTCCCAACGATCAAGGCGAGTTACATGATCCCCCATGTTGTGC
AAAAAAGCGGTTAGCTCCTTCGGTCCTCCGATCGTTGTCAGAAGTAAGTTGGCCGCAGTGTTATCACTCA
TGGTTATGGCAGCACTGCATAATTCTCTTACTGTCATGCCATCCGTAAGATGCTTTTCTGTGACTGGTGA
GTACTCAACCAAGTCATTCTGAGAATAGTGTATGCGGCGACCGAGTTGCTCTTGCCCGGCGTCAATACGG
GATAATACCGCGCCACATAGCAGAACTTTAAAAGTGCTCATCATTGGAAAACGTTCTTCGGGGCGAAAAC
TCTCAAGGATCTTACCGCTGTTGAGATCCAGTTCGATGTAACCCACTCGTGCACCCAACTGATCTTCAGC
ATCTTTTACTTTCACCAGCGTTTCTGGGTGAGCAAAAACAGGAAGGCAAAATGCCGCAAAAAAGGGAATA
AGGGCGACACGGAAATGTTGAATACTCATACTCTTCCTTTTTCAATATTATTGAAGCATTTATCAGGGTT
ATTGTCTCATGAGCGGATACATATTTGAATGTATTTAGAAAAATAAACAAATAGGGGTTCCGCGCACATT
TCCCCGAAAAGTGCCACCTGAC
