>Addgene plasmid #155102 | LCV2_mClover3_PSMD1_sgRNA_1 | depositor partial sequence | sequence record 300064 | mClover3
GTGAGCAAGGGCGAGGAGCTGTTCACCGGGGTGGTGCCCATCCTGGTCGAGCTGGACGGCGACGTAAACG
GCCACAAGTTCAGCGTCCGCGGCGAGGGCGAGGGCGATGCCACCAACGGCAAGCTGACCCTGAAGTTCAT
CTGCACCACCGGCAAGCTGCCCGTGCCCTGGCCCACCCTCGTGACCACCTTCGGCTACGGCGTGGCCTGC
TTCAGCCGCTACCCCGACCACATGAAGCAGCACGACTTCTTCAAGTCCGCCATGCCCGAAGGCTACGTCC
AGGAGCGCACCATCTCTTTCAAGGACGACGGTACCTACAAGACCCGCGCCGAGGTGAAGTTCGAGGGCGA
CACCCTGGTGAACCGCATCGAGCTGAAGGGCATCGACTTCAAGGAGGACGGCAACATCCTGGGGCACAAG
CTGGAGTACAACTTCAACAGCCACTACGTCTATATCACGGCCGACAAGCAGAAGAACTGCATCAAGGCTA
ACTTCAAGATCCGCCACAACGTTGAGGACGGCAGCGTGCAGCTCGCCGACCACTACCAGCAGAACACCCC
CATCGGCGACGGCCCCGTGCTGCTGCCCGACAACCACTACCTGAGCCATCAGTCCAAGCTGAGCAAAGAC
CCCAACGAGAAGCGCGATCACATGGTCCTGCTGGAGTTCGTGACCGCCGCCGGGATTACACATGGCATGG
ACGAGCTGTACAAG
